>Addgene plasmid #50670 | p2NI | depositor full sequence | sequence record 75831 | p2NI sequence 3058 bps
CTAAATTGTAAGCGTTAATATTTTGTTAAAATTCGCGTTAAATTTTTGTTAAATCAGCTCATTTTTTAAC
CAATAGGCCGAAATCGGCAAAATCCCTTATAAATCAAAAGAATAGACCGAGATAGGGT
[37 nt withheld, positions 129-165]
AAAGAACGTGGACTCCAACGTCAAAGG
[49 nt withheld, positions 193-241]
T
[91 nt withheld, positions 243-333]
G
[124 nt withheld, positions 335-458]
CCCATTCGCCATTCAGGCTGCGCAACTGTTGGGAAGGGCGATCGGTGCGGGCCTCTTCGCTATTACGCCA
GCTGGCGAAAGGGGGATGTGCTGCAAGGCGATTAAGTTGGGTAACGCCAGGGTTTTCCCAGTCACGACGT
TGTAAAACGACGGCCAGTGAGCGCGCGTAATACGACTCACTATAGGGCGAATTGGGTACCGGGCCCCCCC
TCGAGGTCGACGGTATCGATAAGCTTGGGTCTCGGACCCCAGAACAGGTTGTGGCCATCGCCAGCAACAT
AGGTGGCAAGCAGGCCCTCGAAACCGTCCAGAGACTGTTACCGGTTCTCTGCCAGGCCCACGGCCTGACG
GAGACCGGGATCCACTAGTTCTAGAGCGGCCGCCACCGCGGTGGAGCTCCAGCTTTTGTTCCCTTTAGTG
AGGGTTAATTGCGCGCTTGGCGTAATCATGGTCATAGCTGTTTCCTGTGTGAAATTGTTATCCGCTCACA
ATTCCACACAACATACGAGCCGGAAGCATAAAGTGTAAAGCCTGGGGTGCCTAATGAGTGAGCTAACTCA
CATTAATTGCGTTGCGCTCACTGCCCGCTTTCCAGTCGGGAAACCTGTCGTGCCAGCTGCATTAATGAAT
CGGCCAACGCGCGGGGAGAGGCGGTTTGCGTATTGGGCGCTCTTCCGCTTCCTCGCTCACTGACTCGCTG
CTCTCGGTCGTTCGGCTGCGGCGAGCGGTATCAGCTCACTCAAAGGCGGTAATACGGTTATCCACAGAAT
CAGGGGATAACGCAGGAAAGAACATGTGAGCAAAAGGCCAGCAAAAGGCCAGGAACCGTAAAAAGGCCGC
GTTGCTGGCGTTTTTCCATAGGCTCCGCCCCCCTGACGAGCATCACAAAAATCGACGCTCAAGTCAGAGG
TGGCGAAACCCGACAGGACTATAAAGATACCAGGCGTTTCCCCCTGGAAGCTCCCTCGTGCGCTCTCCTG
TTCCGACCCTGCCGCTTACCGGATACCTGTCCGCCTTTCTCCCTTCGGGAAGCGTGGCGCTTTCTCATAG
CTCACGCTGTAGGTATCTCAGTTCGGTGTAGGTCGTTCGCTCCAAGCTGGGCTGTGTGCACGAACCCCCC
GTTCAGCCCGACCGCTGCGCCTTATCCGGTAACTATCGTCTTGAGTCCAACCCGGTAAGACACGACTTAT
CGCCACTGGCAGCAGCCACTGGTAACAGGATTAGCAGAGCGAGGTATGTAGGCGGTGCTACAGAGTTCTT
GAAGTGGTGGCCTAACTACGGCTACACTAGAAGGACAGTATTTGGTATCTGCGCTCTGCTGAAGCCAGTT
ACCTTCGGAAAAAGAGTTGGTAGCTCTTGATCCGGCAAACAAACCACCGCTGGTAGCGGTGGTTTTTTTG
TTTGCAAGCAGCAGATTACGCGCAGAAAAAAAGGATCTCAAGAAGATCCTTTGATCTTTTCTACGGGGTC
TGACGCTCAGTGGAACGAAAACTCACGTTAAGGGATTTTGGTCATGAGATTATCAAAAAGGATCTTCACC
TAGATCCTTTTAAATTAAAAATGAAGTTTTAAATCAATCTAAAGTATATATGAGTAAACTTGGTCTGACA
GTTACCAATGCTTAATCAGTGAGGCACCTATCTCAGCGATCTGTCTATTTCGTTCATCCATAGTTGCCTG
ACTCCCCGTCGTGTAGATAACTACGATACGGGAGGGCTTACCATCTGGCCCCAGTGCTGCAATGATACCG
CGGCTGCCACGCTCACCGGCTCCAGATTTATCAGCAATAAACCAGCCAGCCGGAAGGGCCGAGCGCAGAA
GTGGTCCTGCAACTTTATCCGCCTCCATCCAGTCTATTAATTGTTGCCGGGAAGCTAGAGTAAGTAGTTC
GCCAGTTAATAGTTTGCGCAACGTTGTTGCCATTGCTACAGGCATCGTGGTGTCACGCTCGTCGTTTGGT
ATGGCTTCATTCAGCTCCGGTTCCCAACGATCAAGGCGAGTTACATGATCCCCCATGTTGTGCAAAAAAG
CGGTTAGCTCCTTCGGTCCTCCGATCGTTGTCAGAAGTAAGTTGGCCGCAGTGTTATCACTCATGGTTAT
GGCAGCACTGCATAATTCTCTTACTGTCATGCCATCCGTAAGATGCTTTTCTGTGACTGGTGAGTACTCA
ACCAAGTCATTCTGAGAATAGTGTATGCGGCGACCGAGTTGCTCTTGCCCGGCGTCAATACGGGATAATA
CCGCGCCACATAGCAGAACTTTAAAAGTGCTCATCATTGGAAAACGTTCTTCGGGGCGAAAACTCTCAAG
GATCTTACCGCTGTTGAGATCCAGTTCGATGTAACCCACTCGTGCACCCAACTGATCTTCAGCATCTTTT
ACTTTCACCAGCGTTTCTGGGTGAGCAAAAACAGGAAGGCAAAATGCCGCAAAAAAGGGAATAAGGGCGA
CACGGAAATGTTGAATACTCATACTCTTCCTTTTTCAATATTATTGAAGCATTTATCAGGGTTATTGTCT
CATGAGCGGATACATATTTGAATGTATTTAGAAAAATAAACAAATAGGGGTTCCGCGCACATTTCCCCGA
AAAGTGCCAC
Features (pLannotate 1.2.2; 13 found; start..end, strand, type, name):
     30..458     -  rep_origin     f1 ori (sequence partly withheld): f1 bacteriophage origin of replication; arrow indicates direction of (+) strand synthesis
    463..618     -  CDS            lacZα (fragment): LacZα fragment of β-galactosidase; lacZ fragment
    626..644     +  promoter       T7 promoter: promoter for bacteriophage T7 RNA polymerase
    653..695     -  misc_feature   MCS (fragment): pBluescript multiple cloning site
    815..857     -  misc_feature   MCS (fragment): pBluescript multiple cloning site
    870..888     -  promoter       T3 promoter: promoter for bacteriophage T3 RNA polymerase
    933..949     -  protein_bind   lac operator: The lac repressor binds to the lac operator to inhibit transcription in E. coli. This inhibition can be relieved by adding lactose or isopropyl-β-D-thiogalactopyranoside (IPTG). lac repressor encoded by lacI
    957..987     -  promoter       lac promoter: promoter for the E. coli lac operon
   1002..1023    -  protein_bind   CAP binding site: CAP binding activates transcription in the presence of cAMP. E. coli catabolite activator protein
   1036..1128    -  CDS            lacI (fragment): lac repressor; lacI; The lac repressor binds to the lac operator to inhibit transcription in E. coli. This inhibition can be relieved by adding lactose or isopropyl-β-D-thiogalactopyranoside (IPTG).
   1311..1899    -  rep_origin     ori: high-copy-number ColE1/pMB1/pBR322/pUC origin of replication
   2070..2930    -  CDS            AmpR: β-lactamase; bla; confers resistance to ampicillin, carbenicillin, and related antibiotics
   2931..3035    -  promoter       AmpR promoter: bla
