[The description below was written by a language model from this plasmid's Addgene catalogue record and pLannotate feature annotations shown in this document.]
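Description:
p2NI is a small (3,058 bp) TALEN module plasmid built on a pBluescript-type (pBSK) cloning backbone in which the native BsaI site has been destroyed. It carries a single TALE DNA-binding repeat, listed as derived from Xanthomonas oryzae, designated "repeat 2NI": the module intended for the second position of a repeat array, bearing NI as its repeat-variable diresidue (RVD). In the standard TALE code, NI specifies recognition of adenine. The plasmid is propagated in E. coli through a high-copy ColE1/pUC origin and selected with ampicillin via the β-lactamase gene and its own promoter. An f1 origin is also present, a backbone feature that allows single-stranded DNA production.

The feature table annotates only backbone elements. The two halves of the split pBluescript multiple cloning site flank an unannotated gap of roughly 120 bp, which is where the repeat module presumably lies. This region is bracketed by the T7 and T3 promoters and interrupts the lacZα fragment downstream of the lac promoter, operator and CAP site. No eukaryotic promoter, nuclease domain or expression cassette is present, so the plasmid is a parts donor rather than an expression construct.

The record does not state the cloning method. However, removing the backbone BsaI site is consistent with Golden Gate-style assembly, in which type IIS digestion releases position-specific modules for ordered ligation into multi-repeat arrays. The associated publication concerns repeating patterns of non-RVD variation among modules that enhance TALEN activity, so p2NI is probably one member of a position- and RVD-indexed library used to build custom TALENs for genome editing.
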