Addgene plasmid #50670: p2NI
Purpose: Contains second TALE repeat harboring NI as RVD
Depositing lab: Takashi Yamamoto. Depositing organization: Hiroshima University. Publication: Repeating pattern of non-RVD variations in DNA-binding modules enhances TALEN activity. Sakuma T, Ochiai H, Kaneko T, Mashimo T, Tokumasu D, Sakane Y, Suzuki K, Miyamoto T, Sakamoto N, Matsuura S, Yamamoto T. Sci Rep. 2013 Nov 29;3:3379. doi: 10.1038/srep03379. PubMed 24287550.
Backbone
  Vector backbone: pBSK
  Modifications to backbone: BsaI site was disrupted
  Vector type: TALEN
Growth in bacteria
  Bacterial resistance: Ampicillin, 100 μg/mL
  Growth temperature: 37°C
  Growth strain: XL1 Blue
  Copy number: High Copy
Gene/Insert
  Gene/Insert name: repeat 2NI
  Species: Xanthamonas oryzae
  Cloning method: Unknown
  Sequencing primers: 5′ TAATACGACTCACTATAGGG
Terms and licenses: Academic/Nonprofit Terms; Industry Terms: Not Available to Industry
How to cite: p2NI was a gift from Takashi Yamamoto (Addgene plasmid # 50670 ; http://n2t.net/addgene:50670 ; RRID:Addgene_50670)
