>Addgene plasmid #50670 | p2NI | addgene partial sequence | sequence record 79194 | M13pUC-fwd 5'-CCCAGTCACGACGTTGTAAAACG-3'
AGGTCGACGGTATCGATAAGCTTGGGTCTCGGACCCCAGAACAGGTTGTGGCCATCGCCAGCAACATAGG
TGGCAAGCAGGCCCTCGAAACCGTCCAGAGACTGTTACCGGTTCTCTGCCAGGCCCACGGCCTGACGGAG
ACCGGGATCCACTAGTTCTAGAGCGGCCGCCACCGCGGTGGAGCTCCAGCTTTTGTTCCCTTTAGTGAGG
GTTAATTGCGCGCTTGGCGTAATCATGGTCATAGCTGTTTCCTGTGTGAAATTGTTATCCGCTCACAATT
CCACACAACATACGAGCCGGAAGCATAAAGTGTAAAGCCTGGGGTGCCTAATGAGTGAGCTAACTCACAT
TAATTGCGTTGCGCTCACTGCCCGCTTTCCAGTCGGGAAACCTGTCGTGCCAGCTGCATTAATGAATCGG
CCAACGCGCGGGGAGAGGCGGTTTGCGTATTGGGCGCTCTTCCGCTTCCTCGCTCACTGACTCGCTGCTC
TCGGTCGTTCGGCTGCGGCGAGCGGTATCAGCTCACTCAAAGGCGGTAATACGGTTATCCACAGAATCAG
GGGATAACGCAGGAAAGAACATGTGAGCAAAAGGCCAGCAAAAGGCCAGGAACCGTAAAAAGGCCGCGTT
GCTGGCGTTTTTCCATAGGCTCCGCCCCCCTGACGAGCATCACAAAAATCGACGCTCAAGTCAGAGGTGG
CGAAACCCGACAGGACTATAAAGATACCAGGCGTTTCCCCCTGGAAGCTCCCTCGTGCGCTCTCCTGTTC
CGACCCTGCCGCTTACCGGATACCTGTCCGCCTTTCTCCCTTCGGGAAGCGTGGCGCTTTCTCATAGCTC
ACGCTGTA
